Addgene plasmid #58095: tdTomato-FTR-952
Purpose: Localization: Nuclear - Nucleolus, Excitation: 554, Emission: 581
Depositing lab: Michael Davidson. Depositing organization: Florida State University, Tallahassee.
Backbone
  Vector backbone: tdTomato
  Backbone size w/o insert (bp): 4750
  Vector type: Mammalian Expression
  Selectable markers: Neomycin (select with G418)
Growth in bacteria
  Bacterial resistance: Kanamycin, 50 μg/mL
  Growth temperature: 37°C
  Growth strain: DH5alpha
  Copy number: High Copy
Gene/Insert
  Gene/Insert name: FTR (alt name: Tractin)
  Promoter: CMV
  Tag / fusion protein: tdTomato (C terminal on backbone)
  Cloning method: Unknown
  Sequencing primers: 5′ CMV-F; 3′ SV40pA-R
Terms and licenses: Academic/Nonprofit Terms; Industry Terms: Not Available to Industry
Depositor comments: . Excitation = 554; Emission = 581
How to cite: tdTomato-FTR-952 was a gift from Michael Davidson (Addgene plasmid # 58095 ; http://n2t.net/addgene:58095 ; RRID:Addgene_58095)
