[The description below was written by a language model from this plasmid's Addgene catalogue record.]
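Description:
tdTomato-FTR-952 is a mammalian expression plasmid built on a tdTomato fluorescent-protein backbone (about 4.75 kb without the insert) and designed to produce a red-fluorescent fusion protein for live- or fixed-cell imaging. It is maintained in E. coli as a high-copy plasmid under kanamycin selection, and it carries a neomycin resistance marker that allows G418 selection of transfected mammalian cells. No feature table accompanies the record, so the origin of replication and other backbone elements are not explicitly listed. The sequencing primer sites imply a CMV promoter upstream and an SV40 polyadenylation signal downstream of the expression cassette.

The insert is recorded as FTR, with the alternative name Tractin, and is expressed from the strong constitutive CMV promoter. tdTomato is supplied by the backbone as a C-terminal tag, so the FTR sequence sits upstream of, and in frame with, the fluorescent protein. tdTomato is a tandem-dimer red fluorescent protein, and the record gives its excitation and emission maxima as 554 nm and 581 nm. The source species of the insert, its size, the meaning of "952" in the name and the cloning method are not stated.

The stated purpose is as a subcellular localization marker, with the catalogue entry listing nuclear/nucleolar localization. This annotation is hard to square with the alternative name: Tractin usually refers to an F-actin-binding peptide used to label actin filaments. The record does not resolve the discrepancy, so users should confirm the insert identity and the observed localization pattern before relying on the plasmid as a compartment marker.
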