>Addgene plasmid #58095 | tdTomato-FTR-952 | depositor partial sequence | sequence record 89231 | insert sequence
GTCAGATCCGCTAGCGCTACCGGACTCAGATCTCGAGCTCAAGCTTATGGGCATGGCGCGACCACGGGGC
GCGGGGCCCTGCAGCCCCGGGTTGGAGCGGGCTCCGCGCCGGAGCGTCGGGGAGCTGCGCCTGCTCTTCG
AAGCGCGCTGCGCCGCAGTCGCCGCCGCAGCGGCCGCAGGGTCGGATCCACCGGTCGCCACCATGGTGAG
CAAGGGCGAGGAGGTCATCAAAGAGTTCATGCGCTTCAAGGTGCGCATGGAGGGCTCCATGAACGGCCAC
GAGTTCGAGATCGAGGGCGAGGGCGAGGGCCGCCCCTACGAGGGCACCCAGACCGCCAAGCTGAAGGTGA
CCAAGGGCGGCCCCCTGCCCTTCGCCTGGGACATCCTGTCCCCCCAGTTCATGTACGGCTCCAAGGCGTA
CGTGAAGCACCCCGCCGACATCCCCGATTACAAGAAGCTGTCCTTCCCCGAGGGCTTCAAGTGGGAGCGC
GTGATGAACTTCGAGGACGGCGGTCTGGTGACCGTGACCCAGGACTCCTCCCTGCAGGACGGCACGCTGA
TCTACAAGGTGAAGATGCGCGGCACCAACTTCCCCCCCGACGGCCCCGTAATGCAGAAGAAGACCATGGG
CTGGGAGGCCTCCACCGAGCGCCTGTACCCCCGCGACGGCGTGCTGAAGGGCGAGATCCACCAGGCCCTG
AAGCTGAAGGACGGCGGCCACTACCTGGTGGAGTTCAAGACCATCTACATGGCCAAGAAGCCCGTGCAAC
TGCCCGGCTACTACTACGTGGACACCAAGCTGGACATCACCTCCCACAACGAGGACTACACCATCGTGGA
ACAGTACGAGCGCTCCGAGGGCCGCCACCACCTGTTCCTGGGGCATGGCACCGGCAGCACCGGCAGCGGC
AGCTCCGGCACCGCCTCCTCCGAGGACAACAACATGGCCGTCATCAAAGAGTTCATGCGCTTCAAGGTGC
GCATGGAGGGCTCCATGAACGGCCACGAGTTCGAGATCGAGGGCGAGGGCGAGGGCCGCCCCTACGAGGG
CACCCAGACCGCCAAGCTGAAGGTGACCAAGGGCGGCCCCCTGCCCTTCGCCTGGGACATCCTGTCCCCC
CAGTTCATGTACGGCTCCAAGGCGTACGTGAAGCACCCCGCCGACATCCCCGATTACAAGAAGCTGTCCT
TCCCCGAGGGCTTCAAGTGGGAGCGCGTGATGAACTTCGAGGACGGCGGTCTGGTGACCGTGACCCAGGA
CTCCTCCCTGCAGGACGGCACGCTGATCTACAAGGTGAAGATGCGCGGCACCAACTTCCCCCCCGACGGC
CCCGTAATGCAGAAGAAGACCATGGGCTGGGAGGCCTCCACCGAGCGCCTGTACCCCCGCGACGGCGTGC
TGAAGGGCGAGATCCACCAGGCCCTGAAGCTGAAGGACGGCGGCCACTACCTGGTGGAGTTCAAGACCAT
CTACATGGCCAAGAAGCCCGTGCAACTGCCCGGCTACTACTACGTGGACACCAAGCTGGACATCACCTCC
CACAACGAGGACTACACCATCGTGGAACAGTACGAGCGCTCCGAGGGCCGCCACCACCTGTTCCTGTACG
GCATGGACGAGCTGTACAAGTAAGCGGCCGCGACTCTAGATCATAATCAGCCATACCACATGTAG
