>Addgene plasmid #58095 | tdTomato-FTR-952 | addgene partial sequence | sequence record 105726 | CMV-F 5'-CGCAAATGGGCGGTAGGCGTG-3'
CGTCAGATCCGCTAGCGCTACCGGACTCAGATCTCGAGCTCAAGCTTATGGGCATGGCGCGACCACGGGG
CGCGGGGCCCTGCAGCCCCGGGTTGGAGCGGGCTCCGCGCCGGAGCGTCGGGGAGCTGCGCCTGCTCTTC
GAAGCGCGCTGCGCCGCAGTCGCCGCCGCAGCGGCCGCAGGGTCGGATCCACCGGTCGCCACCATGGTGA
GCAAGGGCGAGGAGGTCATCAAAGAGTTCATGCGCTTCAAGGTGCGCATGGAGGGCTCCATGAACGGCCA
CGAGTTCGAGATCGAGGGCGAGGGCGAGGGCCGCCCCTACGAGGGCACCCAGACCGCCAAGCTGAAGGTG
ACCAAGGGCGGCCCCCTGCCCTTCGCCTGGGACATCCTGTCCCCCCAGTTCATGTACGGCTCCAAGGCGT
ACGTGAAGCACCCCGCCGACATCCCCGATTACAAGAAGCTGTCCTTCCCCGAGGGCTTCAAGTGGGAGCG
CGTGATGAACTTCGAGGACGGCGGTCTGGTGACCGTGACCCAGGACTCCTCCCTGCAGGACGGCACGCTG
ATCTACAAGGTGAAGATGCGCGGCACCAACTTCCCCCCCGACGGCCCCGTAATGCA
